>Addgene plasmid #87946 | pHES835 | addgene full sequence | sequence record 180367 | Addgene NGS Result
AGATCAAAGGATCTTCTTGAGATCCTTTTTTTCTGCGCGTAATCTGCTGCTTGCAAACAAAAAAACCACC
GCTACCAGCGGTGGTTTGTTTGCCGGATCAAGAGCTACCAACTCTTTTTCCGAAGGTAACTGGCTTCAGC
AGAGCGCAGATACCAAATACTGTTCTTCTAGTGTAGCCGTAGTTAGGCCACCACTTCAAGAACTCTGTAG
CACCGCCTACATACCTCGCTCTGCTAATCCTGTTACCAGTGGCTGCTGCCAGTGGCGATAAGTCGTGTCT
TACCGGGTTGGACTCAAGACGATAGTTACCGGATAAGGCGCAGCGGTCGGGCTGAACGGGGGGTTCGTGC
ACACAGCCCAGCTTGGAGCGAACGACCTACACCGAACTGAGATACCTACAGCGTGAGCTATGAGAAAGCG
CCACGCTTCCCGAAGGGAGAAAGGCGGACAGGTATCCGGTAAGCGGCAGGGTCGGAACAGGAGAGCGCAC
GAGGGAGCTTCCAGGGGGAAACGCCTGGTATCTTTATAGTCCTGTCGGGTTTCGCCACCTCTGACTTGAG
CGTCGATTTTTGTGATGCTCGTCAGGGGGGCGGAGCCTATGGAAAAACGCCAGCAACGCGGCCTTTTTAC
GGTTCCTGGCCTTTTGCTGGCCTTTTGCTCACATGTTCTTTCCTGCGTTATCCCCTGATTCTGTGGATAA
CCGTATTACCGCCTTTGAGTGAGCTGATACCGCTCGCCGCAGCCGAACGACCGAGCGCAGCGAGTCAGTG
AGCGAGGAAGCGGAAGAGCGCCCAATACGCAAACCGCCTCTCCCCGCGCGTTGGCCGATTCATTAATGCA
GCTGGCACGACAGGTTTCCCGACTGGAAAGCGGGCAGTGAGCGCAACGCAATTAATGTGAGTTAGCTCAC
TCATTAGGCACCCCAGGCTTTACACTTTATGCTTCCGGCTCGTATGTTGTGTGGAATTGTGAGCGGATAA
CAATTTCACACAGGAAACAGCTATGACCATGATTACGCCAAGCTCGGAATTAACCCTCACTAAAGGGAAC
AAAAGCTGGGCCGGCCATTTAAATGTTTAAACGGCCACGCTGGCCGCTGCACGGTCCTGTTCCCTAGCAT
GTACGTGAGCGTATTTCCTTTTAAACCACGACGCTTTGTCTTCATTCAACGTTTCCCATTGTTTTTTTCT
ACTATTGCTTTGCTGTGGGAAAAACTTATCGAAAGATGACGACTTTTTCTTAATTCTCGTTTTAAGAGCT
TGGTGAGCGCTAGGAGTCACTGCCAGGTATCGTTTGAACACGGCATTAGTCAGGGAAGTCATAACACAGT
CCTTTCCCGCAATTTTCTTTTTCTATTACTCTTGGCCTCCTCTAGTACACTCTATATTTTTTTATGCCTC
GGTAATGATTTTCATTTTTTTTTTTCCACCTAGCGGATGACTCTTTTTTTTTCTTAGCGATTGGCATTAT
CACATAATGAATTATACATTATATAAAGTAATGTGATTTCTTCGAAGAATATACTAAAAAATGAGCAGGC
AAGATAAACGAAGGCAAAGAGGCTCTATATGTATATAAAGCTGCGGATGCCTTCTGATTTAATCTAGTTC
TAGTTTACTTCAGGTTTACTTAAAGTTGAGATAATTGAAGCAAAGAGAAGCATCGAGCAAAGGATGGCGT
TTGTTAAGAGGGTTACGCAGGAGACGAATATACAGCTGGCGCTGGATCTTGACGGTGGGTCTGTTTCTGT
ACGGGAGAGCATACTGGGCAAGGAATATGCTAGTGGTGATGGGCAGACCATCCATGTGCACACTGGAGTT
GGGTTTTTGGACCACATGTTGACTGCGCTGGCGAAGCATGGCGGGTGGTCTCTGATCCTGGAGTGTATAG
GGGACTTGCACATCGATGACCACCACACTGTTGAGGACTGTGGGATTGCGCTGGGCCAAGCGTTCAAGGA
GGCGCTTGGCTCCGTGCGTGGTATCAAGAGGTTCGGGCATGGGTTTGCACCACTGGACGAGGCGCTGAGC
CGCGCTGTGGTTGACTTCTCCAATAGGCCTTTCGCCGTGGTGGAGCTGGGCCTGAAGCGAGAACGCATAG
GCCAGCTATCCACAGAGATGATCCCGCACTTCTTGGAGAGTTTCGCCACTGAGGCGCGTATCACCATGCA
TGTGGACTGTCTGCGGGGCACCAACGACCACCACCGCTCCGAATCAGCTTTCAAGGCGCTCGCCATCGCC
ATCAGAGAGGCAAGAACACCTACGGGTCGCGATGACGTTCCATCCACTAAGGGTGTCCTAGCATAGAACA
CAGCCCACAGCTACCACCATCAACAATATTTATATAGATAACGTACACATAGAAATCACACAAACAGAGT
ATTTATTCTTAACTACATGAACTACCATCAGACCGTCTGGGCCACTATATAATGTGCTATTCATAAACGT
GATCACTCTACGTAGCAGGCGACCCCAGGTGAAAATTTTTCAGCGAGCTGCCAGATTGTCAGGTGAAAAA
CTGAAAAAAACTTCTGGGCGATGAGCTTGTGGCGGGAAATTAAGTATATAAAGCAGTTAGTTTCTTCTGC
TTCTTGTGGTTCTGGGTATTCTTGTAATATTTGGAATAATAGAAAACCAAGACTACTGCCTTTCTTTTCA
TATTATAGAGGAAGAAATACGCACGAACACGATATAGAGGTAAATTTTTTGCAAAAAGATACCAAACTAT
AAAAGAAATAGAAGACTAAACTACAAAAAATAAAGAAAGTAATACATATATCCAATATGACTGAGTTAGC
AGAGCAAGTTTCCATGCCTGAAGGGCAACAAAGACGTGGTGGTTACGTTCCACCTCACATCCGTAACGGT
GGTGGCAGAAGAGGCGATTCTGCTCCTCGTGGTGGTTTCAACAACGGTGGCGGCCGTGGTGGTTTCTTCA
GAAACAACGGTGACCGTGGTGGATTCGGCTTTGGGTACCGGGCCCTTATATTGAATTTTCAAAAATTCTT
ACTTTTTTTTTGGATGGACGCAAAGAAGTTTAATAATCATATTACATGGCATTACCACCATATACATATC
CATATACATATCCATATCTAATCTTACTTATATGTTGTGGAAATGTAAAGAGCCCCATTATCTTAGCCTA
AAAAAACCTTCTCTTTGGAACTTTCAGTAATACGCTTAACTGCTCATTGCTATATTGAAGTGCGGCCGCG
TGGGCGTGCGTGGGCGGGCGTGGGCGTGCGTGGGCGGGCGTGGGCGTGCGTGGGCGTCTAGACCGTGCGT
CCTCGTCTTCACCGGTCGCGTTCCTGAAACGCAGATGTGCCTAATGCCGCACTGCTCCGAACAATAAAGA
TTCTACAATACTAGCTTTTATGGTTATGAAGAGGAAAAATTGGCAGTAACCTGGCCCCACAAACCTTCAA
ATTAACGAATCAAATTAACAACCATAGGATGATAATGCGATTAGTTTTTTAGCCTTATTTCTGGGGTAAT
TAATCAGCGAAGCGATGATTTTTGATCTATTAACAGATATATAAATGGAAAAGCTGCATAACCACTTTAA
CTAATACTTTCAACATTTTCAGTTTGTATTACTTCTTATTCAAATGTCATAAAAGTATCAACAAAAAATT
GTTAATATACCTCTATACTTTAACGTCAAGGAGAAAAAACTATACTCGAGAATAAAATGTCTAAAGGTGA
AGAATTATTCACTGGTGTTGTCCCAATTTTGGTTGAATTAGATGGTGATGTTAATGGTCACAAATTTTCT
GTCTCCGGTGAAGGTGAAGGTGATGCTACTTACGGTAAATTGACCTTAAAATTGATTTGTACTACTGGTA
AATTGCCAGTTCCATGGCCAACCTTAGTCACTACTTTAGGTTATGGTTTGCAATGTTTTGCTAGATACCC
AGATCATATGAAACAACATGACTTTTTCAAGTCTGCCATGCCAGAAGGTTATGTTCAAGAAAGAACTATT
TTTTTCAAAGATGACGGTAACTACAAGACCAGAGCTGAAGTCAAGTTTGAAGGTGATACCTTAGTTAATA
GAATCGAATTAAAAGGTATTGATTTTAAAGAAGATGGTAACATTTTAGGTCACAAATTGGAATACAACTA
TAACTCTCACAATGTTTACATCACTGCTGACAAACAAAAGAATGGTATCAAAGCTAACTTCAAAATTAGA
CACAACATTGAAGATGGTGGTGTTCAATTAGCTGACCATTATCAACAAAATACTCCAATTGGTGATGGTC
CAGTCTTGTTACCAGACAACCATTACTTATCCTATCAATCTGCCTTATCCAAAGATCCAAACGAAAAGAG
AGACCACATGGTCTTGTTAGAATTTGTTACTGCTGCTGGTATTACCCATGGTATGGATGAATTGTACAAA
TAAGGATCCACTAGTTCTAGACACCTGCAACATGCGTGAGTAAATAAGCGGCCGCCACCGCGGTGGAGCT
CTAAGCAAATAGCTAAATTATATACGAATTAATATTATGATTAAGTGTTTACGTGAGTGCGATATTTTTA
TTACTATCTTATACAGTTGTATATACTCTATAAAATGAGTTGTCTATTAATTAACGCGATGAATGCTTTC
TGGGTTTACCTCTCCAACAACTCTAGTTTACTTCTCAATACATTCAATTGTATTTGATTTGTCAATACTT
CATCATTAATCAATTCTATAGTTTTGTTTTTCTCGTTTATTTCCAAATTTAATGCATCAATTTTATTATT
CAATTTGTCGTTGATTTTGGTTAATGATTTTATGGTTTGATCTCTGGCATTGATTGTTTGTGTTAGTTTT
TCATTATTGATAATTAAATTATTTAAGTTAGTTATCAACTCGGTGTTTTCAAGTTTCAAGTTTTCAATTT
CTTTAGAGTTTATTAGATTTGTCAAAGTTTCTGAATTGCTTGATTGGTCCTGTAGAAGAGTATTTGTTGT
TGTGGATAATTGATTCAATTTTTGAGACAATTGCTGGAAGGCGTTGAAATATCTAGCATCAATCTCATGG
TTTTTTTCCCGAGAGTCTCGTAGATTCAATTGTTTTAATATATCTTGGGACCACTCTTGATTTGAACTCA
TGGAAATTAAACTGGGTGTTGTGTTGTGGTGTAATGATTGTACCCCCTTTGCTTATAATTGTGTGGTGAC
ACCGATTATTTAAAGCTGCAGCATACGATATATATACATGTGTATATATGTATACCTATGAATGTCAGTA
AGTATGTATACGAACAGTATGATACTGAAGATGACAAGGTAATGCATCATTCTATACGTGTCATTCTGAA
CGAGGCGCGCTTTCCTTTTTTCTTTTTGCTTTTTCTTTTTTTTTCTCTTGAACTCCAGAAAAAAAATATA
AAAGAGATGGAGGAACGGGAAAAAGTTAGTTGTGGTGATAGGTGGCAAGTGGTATTCCGTAAGAACAACA
AGAAAAGCATTTCATATTATGGCTGAACTGAGCGAACAAGTGCAAAATTTAAGCATCAACGACAACAACG
AGAATGGTTATGTTCCTCCTCACTTAAGAGGAAAACCAAGAAGTGCCAGAAATAACAGTAGCAACTACAA
TAACAACAACGGCGGCTACAACGGTGGCCGTGGCGGTGGCAGCTTCTTTAGCAACAACCGTCGTGGTGGT
TACGGCAACGGTGGTTTCTTCGGTGGAAACAACGGTGGCAGCGGCCGGCCATTTAAATGTTTAAACGGCC
ACGCTGGCCCCCTATAGTGAGTCGTATTACAATTCACTGGCCGTCGTTTTACAACGTCGTGACTGGGAAA
ACCCTGGCGTTACCCAACTTAATCGCCTTGCAGCACATCCCCCTTTCGCCAGCTGGCGTAATAGCGAAGA
GGCCCGCACCGATCGCCCTTCCCAACAGTTGCGCAGCCTGAATGGCGAATGG
[124 nt withheld, positions 5933-6056]
C
[91 nt withheld, positions 6058-6148]
A
[49 nt withheld, positions 6150-6198]
CCTTTGACGTTGGAGTCCACGTTCTTT
[37 nt withheld, positions 6226-6262]
ACCCTATCTCGGTCTATTCTTTTGATTTATAAGGGATTTTGCCGATTTCGGCCTATTGGTTAAAAAATGA
GCTGATTTAACAAAAATTTAACGCGAATTTTAACAAAATATTAACGCTTACAATTTCCTGATGCGGTATT
TTCTCCTTACGCATCTGTGCGGTATTTCACACCGCATAGGGTAATAACTGATATAATTAAATTGAAGCTC
TAATTTGTGAGTTTAGTATTAGGATCTCTACCCTTGGCGAAAAGTCCTCTGCCAACAATGATGATATCTG
ATCCACCACTTACAACTTCGTCGACGGTTCTGTACTGCTGACCCAATATGCGTATATATACCAATCTAAG
TCTGTGCTCCTTCCTTCGTTCTTCCTTCTGTTCGGAGATTACCGAATCAAAAAAATTTCAAGGAAACCGA
AATCAAAAAAAAGAATAAAAAAAAAATGATGAATTGAAAAGGTGGTATGGTGCACTCTCAGTACAATCTG
CTCTGATGCCGCATAGTTAAGCCAGCCCCGACACCCGCCAACACCCGCTGACGCGCCCTGACGGGCTTGT
CTGCTCCCGGCATCCGCTTACAGACAAGCTGTGACCGTCTCCGGGAGCTGCATGTGTCAGAGGTTTTCAC
CGTCATCACCGAAACGCGCGAGACGAAAGGGCCTCGTGATACGCCTATTTTTATAGGTTAATGTCATGAT
AATAATGGTTTCTTAGACGTCGGCGCGCCGAGGACGTCAGGTGGCACTTTTCGGGGAAATGTGCGCGGAA
CCCCTATTTGTTTATTTTTCTAAATACATTCAAATATGTATCCGCTCATGAGACAATAACCCTGATAAAT
GCTTCAATAATATTGAAAAAGGAAGAGTATGAGTATTCAACATTTCCGTGTCGCCCTTATTCCCTTTTTT
GCGGCATTTTGCCTTCCTGTTTTTGCTCACCCAGAAACGCTGGTGAAAGTAAAAGATGCTGAAGATCAGT
TGGGTGCACGAGTGGGTTACATCGAACTGGATCTCAACAGCGGTAAGATCCTTGAGAGTTTTCGCCCCGA
AGAACGTTTTCCAATGATGAGCACTTTTAAAGTTCTGCTATGTGGCGCGGTATTATCCCGTATTGACGCC
GGGCAAGAGCAACTCGGTCGCCGCATACACTATTCTCAGAATGACTTGGTTGAGTACTCACCAGTCACAG
AAAAGCATCTTACGGATGGCATGACAGTAAGAGAATTATGCAGTGCTGCCATAACCATGAGTGATAACAC
TGCGGCCAACTTACTTCTGACAACGATCGGAGGACCGAAGGAGCTAACCGCTTTTTTGCACAACATGGGG
GATCATGTAACTCGCCTTGATCGTTGGGAACCGGAGCTGAATGAAGCCATACCAAACGACGAGCGTGACA
CCACGATGCCTGTAGCAATGGCAACAACGTTGCGCAAACTATTAACTGGCGAACTACTTACTCTAGCTTC
CCGGCAACAATTAATAGACTGGATGGAGGCGGATAAAGTTGCAGGACCACTTCTGCGCTCGGCCCTTCCG
GCTGGCTGGTTTATTGCTGATAAATCTGGAGCCGGTGAGCGTGGGTCTCGCGGTATCATTGCAGCACTGG
GGCCAGATGGTAAGCCCTCCCGTATCGTAGTTATCTACACGACGGGGAGTCAGGCAACTATGGATGAACG
AAATAGACAGATCGCTGAGATAGGTGCCTCACTGATTAAGCATTGGTAACTGTCAGACCAAGTTTACTCA
TATATACTTTAGATTGATTTAAAACTTCATTTTTAATTTAAAAGGATCTAGGTGAAGATCCTTTTTGATA
ATCTCATGACCAAAATCCCTTAACGTGAGTTTTCGTTCCACTGAGCGTCAGACCCCGTAGAAA
Features (pLannotate 1.2.2; 27 found; start..end, strand, type, name):
     17..605     +  rep_origin     ori: high-copy-number ColE1/pMB1/pBR322/pUC origin of replication
    788..880     +  CDS            lacI (fragment): lac repressor; lacI; The lac repressor binds to the lac operator to inhibit transcription in E. coli. This inhibition can be relieved by adding lactose or isopropyl-β-D-thiogalactopyranoside (IPTG).
    893..914     +  protein_bind   CAP binding site: CAP binding activates transcription in the presence of cAMP. E. coli catabolite activator protein
    929..959     +  promoter       lac promoter: promoter for the E. coli lac operon
    967..983     +  protein_bind   lac operator: The lac repressor binds to the lac operator to inhibit transcription in E. coli. This inhibition can be relieved by adding lactose or isopropyl-β-D-thiogalactopyranoside (IPTG). lac repressor encoded by lacI
   1028..1046    +  promoter       T3 promoter: promoter for bacteriophage T3 RNA polymerase
   1095..1322    -  CDS            MRM1 (fragment): MRM1_YEAST - Also known as PET56 From Saccharomyces cerevisiae (strain ATCC 204508 / S288c) (Baker's yeast).
   1372..1559    +  promoter       HIS3 promoter: S. cerevisiae HIS3
   1665..2300    +  CDS            HIS3: HIS7_YEAST - Experimental evidence at protein level: Swiss-Prot protein existence level 1. From Saccharomyces cerevisiae (strain ATCC 204508 / S288c) (Baker's yeast).
   2787..2981    +  CDS            DED1 (fragment): DED1_CANGA - Protein inferred from homology: Swiss-Prot protein existence level 3. ATP-binding RNA helicase involved in translation initiation. Remodels RNA in response to ADP and ATP concentrations by facilitating disruption, but also formation of RNA duplexes (By similarity). From Candida glabrata (strain ATCC 2001 / CBS 138 / JCM 3761 / NBRC 0622 / NRRL Y-65) (Yeast) (Torulopsis glabrata).
   3000..3211    +  promoter       GAL10 promoter (fragment): S. cerevisiae GAL10; inducible promoter, regulated by Gal4
   3283..3673    +  promoter       GAL1 promoter (fragment): S. cerevisiae GAL1; inducible promoter, regulated by Gal4
   3697..4413    +  CDS            yeGFP: yeast-enhanced green fluorescent protein codons optimized for translation in S. cerevisiae and C. albicans
   4414..4431    -  misc_feature   MCS (fragment): pBluescript multiple cloning site
   4457..4481    -  misc_feature   MCS (fragment): pBluescript multiple cloning site
   5169..5483    +  CDS            YO201_YEAST (fragment): Protein uncertain: Swiss-Prot protein existence level 5. From Saccharomyces cerevisiae (strain ATCC 204508 / S288c) (Baker's yeast).
   5479..5676    +  CDS            DED1 (fragment): DED1_YEAST - Also known as SPP81. Experimental evidence at protein level: Swiss-Prot protein existence level 1. ATP-binding RNA helicase involved in translation initiation. Remodels RNA in response to ADP and ATP concentrations by facilitating disruption, but also formation of RNA duplexes. Has weak ATP-dependent affinity for dsRNA, but strong ATP-dependent affinity for ssRNA. Acts as a virus host factor involved in the replication of the MBV and the L-A viruses by promoting the negative-strand RNA synthesis. May be involved in recognition of the preinitiation complex and DNA binding of the RN
   5751..5769    -  promoter       T7 promoter: promoter for bacteriophage T7 RNA polymerase
   5772..5929    +  CDS            lacZα (fragment): LacZα fragment of β-galactosidase; lacZ fragment
   5933..6361    +  rep_origin     f1 ori (sequence partly withheld): f1 bacteriophage origin of replication; arrow indicates direction of (+) strand synthesis
   6389..6440    -  misc_feature   bom (fragment): basis of mobility region from pBR322
   6496..6588    -  CDS            URA3 (fragment): PYRF_YEAST - Experimental evidence at protein level: Swiss-Prot protein existence level 1. From Saccharomyces cerevisiae (strain ATCC 204508 / S288c) (Baker's yeast).
   6588..6720    -  promoter       URA3 promoter (fragment): S. cerevisiae URA3
   6728..6777    -  misc_feature   bom (fragment): basis of mobility region from pBR322
   6879..6914    -  CDS            rop (fragment): Rop protein, which maintains plasmids at low copy number; rop
   7026..7130    +  promoter       AmpR promoter: bla
   7131..7991    +  CDS            AmpR: β-lactamase; bla; confers resistance to ampicillin, carbenicillin, and related antibiotics
