[The description below was written by a language model from this plasmid's Addgene catalogue record and pLannotate feature annotations shown in this document.]
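Description:
pHES835 is a yeast expression and synthetic-biology plasmid of about 8.1 kb, built on the pNH603 backbone. It carries a reporter cassette, pZ-YFP, in which yellow fluorescent protein is driven by a synthetic promoter containing binding sites for the zinc-finger DNA-binding domain Zif268. In bacteria it is maintained through a high-copy ColE1/pUC-type origin and an ampicillin resistance gene (β-lactamase with its own promoter). An f1 phage origin and pBluescript-derived remnants are also present, including lac promoter/operator, a lacZα fragment, T3 and T7 promoters and MCS fragments. Selection in yeast is by the HIS3 marker, annotated with its own promoter.

No yeast replication origin (2μ or CEN/ARS) appears in the feature table. The HIS3 marker and reporter are flanked by fragments of genes that neighbour the HIS3 locus (MRM1/PET56 on one side, DED1 on the other). This layout is consistent with an integrating vector targeted to that region, although the record does not state this explicitly.

The roughly 1.4 kb insert was cloned between PspOMI and BamHI. The annotation software labels the promoter region as GAL10 and GAL1 promoter fragments, which suggests pZ is a GAL1-derived scaffold carrying the Zif268 sites, though those sites are not themselves annotated. The fluorescent protein ORF is called yeGFP by similarity, whereas the catalogue identifies it as YFP, a closely related variant. No terminator is annotated downstream of the reporter.

The plasmid serves as a fluorescent readout for Zif268-based synthetic transcription factors in yeast. It was developed in work on synthetic circuits for two-dimensional control of gene expression.
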