Addgene plasmid #87946: pHES835
Purpose: Expresses YFP under control of synthetic promoter containing Zif268 binding sites.
Depositing lab: Hana El-Samad. Depositing organization: University of California, San Francisco (UCSF). Publication: Robust Synthetic Circuits for Two-Dimensional Control of Gene Expression in Yeast. Aranda-Diaz A, Mace K, Zuleta I, Harrigan P, El-Samad H. ACS Synth Biol. 2016 Dec 27. doi: 10.1021/acssynbio.6b00251. PubMed 27930885.
Backbone
  Vector backbone: pNH603
  Backbone size w/o insert (bp): 6700
  Total vector size (bp): 8146
  Vector type: Yeast Expression, Synthetic Biology
  Selectable markers: HIS3
Growth in bacteria
  Bacterial resistance: Ampicillin, 100 μg/mL
  Growth temperature: 37°C
  Growth strain: DH5alpha
  Copy number: Unknown
Gene/Insert
  Gene/Insert name: pZ-YFP
  Species: Synthetic
  Insert size (bp): 1422
  Promoter: pZ
  Cloning method: Restriction Enzyme; 5′ cloning site PspOMI (not destroyed); 3′ cloning site BamHI (not destroyed)
  Sequencing primers: 5′ GTGGATTCGGCTTTGGGTA; 3′ CGCACTCACGTAAACACTTAATC
Terms and licenses: Academic/Nonprofit Terms; Industry Terms: Not Available to Industry
How to cite: pHES835 was a gift from Hana El-Samad (Addgene plasmid # 87946 ; http://n2t.net/addgene:87946 ; RRID:Addgene_87946)
